Addgene plasmid #131322: EED-KO-gRNA-2
Purpose: gRNA to knockout EED. Use with EED-KO-gRNA-1
Depositing lab: Danny Reinberg. Depositing organization: NYU Grossman School of Medicine. Publication: Capturing the Onset of PRC2-Mediated Repressive Domain Formation. Oksuz O, Narendra V, Lee CH, Descostes N, LeRoy G, Raviram R, Blumenberg L, Karch K, Rocha PP, Garcia BA, Skok JA, Reinberg D. Mol Cell. 2018 Jun 21;70(6):1149-1162.e5. doi: 10.1016/j.molcel.2018.05.023. PubMed 29932905.
Backbone
  Vector backbone: pSpCas9(BB)-2A-GFP (PX458)
  Backbone manufacturer: Feng Zhang (Addgene plasmid # 48138)
  Backbone size w/o insert (bp): 9300
  Total vector size (bp): 9320
  Vector type: Mammalian Expression, CRISPR
Growth in bacteria
  Bacterial resistance: Ampicillin, 100 μg/mL
  Growth temperature: 37°C
  Growth strain: DH5alpha
  Copy number: High Copy
Gene/Insert
  Gene/Insert name: EED-KO-gRNA-2
  Species: M. musculus (mouse)
  Insert size (bp): 20
Terms and licenses: Academic/Nonprofit Terms; Industry Terms: Not Available to Industry
How to cite: EED-KO-gRNA-2 was a gift from Danny Reinberg (Addgene plasmid # 131322 ; http://n2t.net/addgene:131322 ; RRID:Addgene_131322)
