[The description below was written by a language model from this plasmid's Addgene catalogue record.]
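Description:
EED-KO-gRNA-2 is a mammalian CRISPR expression plasmid built on the pSpCas9(BB)-2A-GFP (PX458) backbone, carrying a 20 bp guide sequence directed against mouse (M. musculus) Eed. The backbone is about 9.3 kb and the finished construct about 9.32 kb, so the only addition is the short spacer. It is maintained in E. coli as a high-copy plasmid under ampicillin selection. No feature table accompanies the record, so individual elements are not itemised. From general knowledge of the PX458 design, this is an all-in-one vector in which the cloned spacer sits in front of the sgRNA scaffold under a U6 RNA polymerase III promoter. A separate polymerase II cassette expresses Streptococcus pyogenes Cas9 joined to GFP through a 2A self-cleaving peptide. The two proteins are therefore made from one transcript, and green fluorescence marks cells that received the plasmid.

The stated purpose is to knock out EED, and the plasmid is meant to be used together with a companion construct, EED-KO-gRNA-1. Using two guides against the same gene is a common way to excise the intervening segment or otherwise make disruption of the locus more reliable, although the record does not say which part of the gene each guide targets or what deletion is expected. EED is a core subunit of Polycomb repressive complex 2, and the associated study concerns the formation of PRC2-mediated repressive chromatin domains, which suggests the construct was used to generate PRC2-deficient mouse cells. The backbone has no mammalian drug-selection marker, so edited cells are typically enriched through the GFP signal after transient transfection.
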