>Addgene plasmid #131322 | EED-KO-gRNA-2 | depositor partial sequence | sequence record 251994 | gRNA sequence
TAGGCTATGACGCAGCTCAG
