>Addgene plasmid #131322 | EED-KO-gRNA-2 | addgene partial sequence | sequence record 273924 | Addgene Partial NGS Result
GAGAGGTGCGGCGGCAGCCAATCAGAGCGGCGCGCTCCGAAAGTTTCCTTTTATGGCGAGGCGGCGGCGG
CGGCGGCCCTATAAAAAGCGAAGCGCGCGGCGGGCGGGAGTCGCTGCGCGCTGCCTTCGCCCCGTGCCCC
GCTCCGCCGCCGCCTCGCGCCGCCCGCCCCGGCTCTGACTGACCGCGTTACTCCCACAGGTGAGCGGGCG
GGACGGCCCTTCTCCTCCGGGCTGTAATTAGCTGAGCAAGAGGTAAGGGTTTAAGGGATGGTTGGTTGGT
GGGGTATTAATGTTTAATTACCTGGAGCACCTGCCTGAAATCACTTTTTTTCAGGTTGGACCGGTGCCAC
CATGGACTATAAGGACCACGACGGAGACTACAAGGATCATGATATTGATTACAAAGACGATGACGATAAG
ATGGCCCCAAAGAAGAAGCGGAAGGTCGGTATCCACGGAGTCCCAGCAGCCGACAAGAAGTACAGCATCG
GCCTGGACATCGGCACCAACTCTGTGGGCTGGGCCGTGATCACCGACGAGTACAAGGTGCCCAGCAAGAA
ATTCAAGGTGCTGGGCAACACCGACCGGCACAGCATCAAGAAGAACCTGATCGGAGCCCTGCTGTTCGAC
AGCGGCGAAACAGCCGAGGCCACCCGGCTGAAGAGAACCGCCAGAAGAAGATACACCAGACGGAAGAACC
GGATCTGCTATCTGCAAGAGATCTTCAGCAACGAGATGGCCAAGGTGGACGACAGCTTCTTCCACAGACT
GGAAGAGTCCTTCCTGGTGGAAGAGGATAAGAAGCACGAGCGGCACCCCATCTTCGGCAACATCGTGGAC
GAGGTGGCCTACCACGAGAAGTACCCCACCATCTACCACCTGAGAAAGAAACTGGTGGACAGCACCGACA
AGGCCGACCTGCGGCTGATCTATCTGGCCCTGGCCCACATGATCAAGTTCCGGGGCCACTTCCTGATCGA
GGGCGACCTGAACCCCGACAACAGCGACGTGGACAAGCTGTTCATCCAGCTGGTGCAGACCTACAACCAG
CTGTTCGAGGAAAACCCCATCAACGCCAGCGGCGTGGACGCCAAGGCCATCCTGTCTGCCAGACTGAGCA
AGAGCAGACGGCTGGAAAATCTGATCGCCCAGCTGCCCGGCGAGAAGAAGAATGGCCTGTTCGGAAACCT
GATTGCCCTGAGCCTGGGCCTGACCCCCAACTTCAAGAGCAACTTCGACCTGGCCGAGGATGCCAAACTG
CAGCTGAGCAAGGACACCTACGACGACGACCTGGACAACCTGCTGGCCCAGATCGGCGACCAGTACGCCG
ACCTGTTTCTGGCCGCCAAGAACCTGTCCGACGCCATCCTGCTGAGCGACATCCTGAGAGTGAACACCGA
GATCACCAAGGCCCCCCTGAGCGCCTCTATGATCAAGAGATACGACGAGCACCACCAGGACCTGACCCTG
CTGAAAGCTCTCGTGCGGCAGCAGCTGCCTGAGAAGTACAAAGAGATTTTCTTCGACCAGAGCAAGAACG
GCTACGCCGGCTACATTGACGGCGGAGCCAGCCAGGAAGAGTTCTACAAGTTCATCAAGCCCATCCTGGA
AAAGATGGACGGCACCGAGGAACTGCTCGTGAAGCTGAACAGAGAGGACCTGCTGCGGAAGCAGCGGACC
TTCGACAACGGCAGCATCCCCCACCAGATCCACCTGGGAGAGCTGCACGCCATTCTGCGGCGGCAGGAAG
ATTTTTACCCATTCCTGAAGGACAACCGGGAAAAGATCGAGAAGATCCTGACCTTCCGCATCCCCTACTA
CGTGGGCCCTCTGGCCAGGGGAAACAGCAGATTCGCCTGGATGACCAGAAAGAGCGAGGAAACCATCACC
CCCTGGAACTTCGAGGAAGTGGTGGACAAGGGCGCTTCCGCCCAGAGCTTCATCGAGCGGATGACCAACT
TCGATAAGAACCTGCCCAACGAGAAGGTGCTGCCCAAGCACAGCCTGCTGTACGAGTACTTCACCGTGTA
TAACGAGCTGACCAAAGTGAAATACGTGACCGAGGGAATGAGAAAGCCCGCCTTCCTGAGCGGCGAGCAG
AAAAAGGCCATCGTGGACCTGCTGTTCAAGACCAACCGGAAAGTGACCGTGAAGCAGCTGAAAGAGGACT
ACTTCAAGAAAATCGAGTGCTTCGACTCCGTGGAAATCTCCGGCGTGGAAGATCGGTTCAACGCCTCCCT
GGGCACATACCACGATCTGCTGAAAATTATCAAGGACAAGGACTTCCTGGACAATGAGGAAAACGAGGAC
ATTCTGGAAGATATCGTGCTGACCCTGACACTGTTTGAGGACAGAGAGATGATCGAGGAACGGCTGAAAA
CCTATGCCCACCTGTTCGACGACAAAGTGATGAAGCAGCTGAAGCGGCGGAGATACACCGGCTGGGGCAG
GCTGAGCCGGAAGCTGATCAACGGCATCCGGGACAAGCAGTCCGGCAAGACAATCCTGGATTTCCTGAAG
TCCGACGGCTTCGCCAACAGAAACTTCATGCAGCTGATCCACGACGACAGCCTGACCTTTAAAGAGGACA
TCCAGAAAGCCCAGGTGTCCGGCCAGGGCGATAGCCTGCACGAGCACATTGCCAATCTGGCCGGCAGCCC
CGCCATTAAGAAGGGCATCCTGCAGACAGTGAAGGTGGTGGACGAGCTCGTGAAAGTGATGGGCCGGCAC
AAGCCCGAGAACATCGTGATCGAAATGGCCAGAGAGAACCAGACCACCCAGAAGGGACAGAAGAACAGCC
GCGAGAGAATGAAGCGGATCGAAGAGGGCATCAAAGAGCTGGGCAGCCAGATCCTGAAAGAACACCCCGT
GGAAAACACCCAGCTGCAGAACGAGAAGCTGTACCTGTACTACCTGCAGAATGGGCGGGATATGTACGTG
GACCAGGAACTGGACATCAACCGGCTGTCCGACTACGATGTGGACCATATCGTGCCTCAGAGCTTTCTGA
AGGACGACTCCATCGACAACAAGGTGCTGACCAGAAGCGACAAGAACCGGGGCAAGAGCGACAACGTGCC
CTCCGAAGAGGTCGTGAAGAAGATGAAGAACTACTGGCGGCAGCTGCTGAACGCCAAGCTGATTACCCAG
AGAAAGTTCGACAATCTGACCAAGGCCGAGAGAGGCGGCCTGAGCGAACTGGATAAGGCCGGCTTCATCA
AGAGACAGCTGGTGGAAACCCGGCAGATCACAAAGCACGTGGCACAGATCCTGGACTCCCGGATGAACAC
TAAGTACGACGAGAATGACAAGCTGATCCGGGAAGTGAAAGTGATCACCCTGAAGTCCAAGCTGGTGTCC
GATTTCCGGAAGGATTTCCAGTTTTACAAAGTGCGCGAGATCAACAACTACCACCACGCCCACGACGCCT
ACCTGAACGCCGTCGTGGGAACCGCCCTGATCAAAAAGTACCCTAAGCTGGAAAGCGAGTTCGTGTACGG
CGACTACAAGGTGTACGACGTGCGGAAGATGATCGCCAAGAGCGAGCAGGAAATCGGCAAGGCTACCGCC
AAGTACTTCTTCTACAGCAACATCATGAACTTTTTCAAGACCGAGATTACCCTGGCCAACGGCGAGATCC
GGAAGCGGCCTCTGATCGAGACAAACGGCGAAACCGGGGAGATCGTGTGGGATAAGGGCCGGGATTTTGC
CACCGTGCGGAAAGTGCTGAGCATGCCCCAAGTGAATATCGTGAAAAAGACCGAGGTGCAGACAGGCGGC
TTCAGCAAAGAGTCTATCCTGCCCAAGAGGAACAGCGATAAGCTGATCGCCAGAAAGAAGGACTGGGACC
CTAAGAAGTACGGCGGCTTCGACAGCCCCACCGTGGCCTATTCTGTGCTGGTGGTGGCCAAAGTGGAAAA
GGGCAAGTCCAAGAAACTGAAGAGTGTGAAAGAGCTGCTGGGGATCACCATCATGGAAAGAAGCAGCTTC
GAGAAGAATCCCATCGACTTTCTGGAAGCCAAGGGCTACAAAGAAGTGAAAAAGGACCTGATCATCAAGC
TGCCTAAGTACTCCCTGTTCGAGCTGGAAAACGGCCGGAAGAGAATGCTGGCCTCTGCCGGCGAACTGCA
GAAGGGAAACGAACTGGCCCTGCCCTCCAAATATGTGAACTTCCTGTACCTGGCCAGCCACTATGAGAAG
CTGAAGGGCTCCCCCGAGGATAATGAGCAGAAACAGCTGTTTGTGGAACAGCACAAGCACTACCTGGACG
AGATCATCGAGCAGATCAGCGAGTTCTCCAAGAGAGTGATCCTGGCCGACGCTAATCTGGACAAAGTGCT
GTCCGCCTACAACAAGCACCGGGATAAGCCCATCAGAGAGCAGGCCGAGAATATCATCCACCTGTTTACC
CTGACCAATCTGGGAGCCCCTGCCGCCTTCAAGTACTTTGACACCACCATCGACCGGAAGAGGTACACCA
GCACCAAAGAGGTGCTGGACGCCACCCTGATCCACCAGAGCATCACCGGCCTGTACGAGACACGGATCGA
CCTGTCTCAGCTGGGAGGCGACAAAAGGCCGGCGGCCACGAAAAAGGCCGGCCAGGCAAAAAAGAAAAAG
GAATTCGGCAGTGGAGAGGGCAGAGGAAGTCTGCTAACATGCGGTGACGTCGAGGAGAATCCTGGCCCAG
TGAGCAAGGGCGAGGAGCTGTTCACCGGGGTGGTGCCCATCCTGGTCGAGCTGGACGGCGACGTAAACGG
CCACAAGTTCAGCGTGTCCGGCGAGGGCGAGGGCGATGCCACCTACGGCAAGCTGACCCTGAAGTTCATC
TGCACCACCGGCAAGCTGCCCGTGCCCTGGCCCACCCTCGTGACCACCCTGACCTACGGCGTGCAGTGCT
TCAGCCGCTACCCCGACCACATGAAGCAGCACGACTTCTTCAAGTCCGCCATGCCCGAAGGCTACGTCCA
GGAGCGCACCATCTTCTTCAAGGACGACGGCAACTACAAGACCCGCGCCGAGGTGAAGTTCGAGGGCGAC
ACCCTGGTGAACCGCATCGAGCTGAAGGGCATCGACTTCAAGGAGGACGGCAACATCCTGGGGCACAAGC
TGGAGTACAACTACAACAGCCACAACGTCTATATCATGGCCGACAAGCAGAAGAACGGCATCAAGGTGAA
CTTCAAGATCCGCCACAACATCGAGGACGGCAGCGTGCAGCTCGCCGACCACTACCAGCAGAACACCCCC
ATCGGCGACGGCCCCGTGCTGCTGCCCGACAACCACTACCTGAGCACCCAGTCCGCCCTGAGCAAAGACC
CCAACGAGAAGCGCGATCACATGGTCCTGCTGGAGTTCGTGACCGCCGCCGGGATCACTCTCGGCATGGA
CGAGCTGTACAAGGAATTCTAACTAGAGCTCGCTGATCAGCCTCGACTGTGCCTTCTAGTTGCCAGCCAT
CTGTTGTTTGCCCCTCCCCCGTGCCTTCCTTGACCCTGGAAGGTGCCACTCCCACTGTCCTTTCCTAATA
AAATGAGGAAATTGCATCGCATTGTCTGAGTAGGTGTCATTCTATTCTGGGGGGTGGGGTGGGGCAGGAC
AGCAAGGGGGAGGATTGGGAAGAGAATAGCAGGCATGCTGGGGAGCGGCCGCAGGAACCCCTAGTGATGG
AGTTGGCCACTCCCTCTCTGCGCGCTCGCTCGCTCACTGAGGCCGGGCGACCAAAGGTCGCCCGACGCCC
GGGCTTTGCCCGGGCGGCCTCAGTGAGCGAGCGAGCGCGCAGCTGCCTGCAGGGGCGCCTGATGCGGTAT
TTTCTCCTTACGCATCTGTGCGGTATTTCACACCGCATA
[95 nt withheld, positions 5850-5944]
T
[46 nt withheld, positions 5946-5991]
C
[141 nt withheld, positions 5993-6133]
CCTTTGACGTTGGAGTCCACGTTCTTT
[37 nt withheld, positions 6161-6197]
ACTCTATCTCGGGCTATTCTTTTGATTTATAAGGGATTTTGCCGATTTCGGTCTATTGGTTAAAAAATGA
GCTGATTTAACAAAAATTTAACGCGAATTTTAACAAAATATTAACGTTTACAATTTTATGGTGCACTCTC
AGTACAATCTGCTCTGATGCCGCATAGTTAAGCCAGCCCCGACACCCGCCAACACCCGCTGACGCGCCCT
GACGGGCTTGTCTGCTCCCGGCATCCGCTTACAGACAAGCTGTGACCGTCTCCGGGAGCTGCATGTGTCA
GAGGTTTTCACCGTCATCACCGAAACGCGCGAGACGAAAGGGCCTCGTGATACGCCTATTTTTATAGGTT
AATGTCATGATAATAATGGTTTCTTAGACGTCAGGTGGCACTTTTCGGGGAAATGTGCGCGGAACCCCTA
TTTGTTTATTTTTCTAAATACATTCAAATATGTATCCGCTCATGAGACAATAACCCTGATAAATGCTTCA
ATAATATTGAAAAAGGAAGAGTATGAGTATTCAACATTTCCGTGTCGCCCTTATTCCCTTTTTTGCGGCA
TTTTGCCTTCCTGTTTTTGCTCACCCAGAAACGCTGGTGAAAGTAAAAGATGCTGAAGATCAGTTGGGTG
CACGAGTGGGTTACATCGAACTGGATCTCAACAGCGGTAAGATCCTTGAGAGTTTTCGCCCCGAAGAACG
TTTTCCAATGATGAGCACTTTTAAAGTTCTGCTATGTGGCGCGGTATTATCCCGTATTGACGCCGGGCAA
GAGCAACTCGGTCGCCGCATACACTATTCTCAGAATGACTTGGTTGAGTACTCACCAGTCACAGAAAAGC
ATCTTACGGATGGCATGACAGTAAGAGAATTATGCAGTGCTGCCATAACCATGAGTGATAACACTGCGGC
CAACTTACTTCTGACAACGATCGGAGGACCGAAGGAGCTAACCGCTTTTTTGCACAACATGGGGGATCAT
GTAACTCGCCTTGATCGTTGGGAACCGGAGCTGAATGAAGCCATACCAAACGACGAGCGTGACACCACGA
TGCCTGTAGCAATGGCAACAACGTTGCGCAAACTATTAACTGGCGAACTACTTACTCTAGCTTCCCGGCA
ACAATTAATAGACTGGATGGAGGCGGATAAAGTTGCAGGACCACTTCTGCGCTCGGCCCTTCCGGCTGGC
TGGTTTATTGCTGATAAATCTGGAGCCGGTGAGCGTGGAAGCCGCGGTATCATTGCAGCACTGGGGCCAG
ATGGTAAGCCCTCCCGTATCGTAGTTATCTACACGACGGGGAGTCAGGCAACTATGGATGAACGAAATAG
ACAGATCGCTGAGATAGGTGCCTCACTGATTAAGCATTGGTAACTGTCAGACCAAGTTTACTCATATATA
CTTTAGATTGATTTAAAACTTCATTTTTAATTTAAAAGGATCTAGGTGAAGATCCTTTTTGATAATCTCA
TGACCAAAATCCCTTAACGTGAGTTTTCGTTCCACTGAGCGTCAGACCCCGTAGAAAAGATCAAAGGATC
TTCTTGAGATCCTTTTTTTCTGCGCGTAATCTGCTGCTTGCAAACAAAAAAACCACCGCTACCAGCGGTG
GTTTGTTTGCCGGATCAAGAGCTACCAACTCTTTTTCCGAAGGTAACTGGCTTCAGCAGAGCGCAGATAC
CAAATACTGTTCTTCTAGTGTAGCCGTAGTTAGGCCACCACTTCAAGAACTCTGTAGCACCGCCTACATA
CCTCGCTCTGCTAATCCTGTTACCAGTGGCTGCTGCCAGTGGCGATAAGTCGTGTCTTACCGGGTTGGAC
TCAAGACGATAGTTACCGGATAAGGCGCAGCGGTCGGGCTGAACGGGGGGTTCGTGCACACAGCCCAGCT
TGGAGCGAACGACCTACACCGAACTGAGATACCTACAGCGTGAGCTATGAGAAAGCGCCACGCTTCCCGA
AGGGAGAAAGGCGGACAGGTATCCGGTAAGCGGCAGGGTCGGAACAGGAGAGCGCACGAGGGAGCTTCCA
GGGGGAAACGCCTGGTATCTTTATAGTCCTGTCGGGTTTCGCCACCTCTGACTTGAGCGTCGATTTTTGT
GATGCTCGTCAGGGGGGCGGAGCCTATGGAAAAACGCCAGCAACGCGGCCTTTTTACGGTTCCTGGCCTT
TTGCTGGCCTTTTGCTCACATGTGAGGGCCTATTTCCCATGATTCCTTCATATTTGCATATACGATACAA
GGCTGTTAGAGAGATAATTGGAATTAATTTGACTGTAAACACAAAGATATTAGTACAAAATACGTGACGT
AGAAAGTAATAATTTCTTGGGTAGTTTGCAGTTTTAAAATTATGTTTTAAAATGGACTATCATATGCTTA
CCGTAACTTGAAAGTATTTCGATTTCTTGGCTTTATATATCTTGTGGAAAGGACGAAACACCGTAGGCTA
TGACGCAGCTCAGGTTTTAGAGCTAGAAATAGCAAGTTAAAATAAGGCTAGTCCGTTATCAACTTGAAAA
AGTGGCACCGAGTCGGTGCTTTTTTGTTTTAGAGCTAGAAATAGCAAGTTAAAATAAGGCTAGTCCGTTT
TTAGCGCGTGCGCCAATTCTGCAGACAAATGGCTCTAGAGGTACCCGTTACATAACTTACGGTAAATGGC
CCGCCTGGCTGACCGCCCAACGACCCCCGCCCATTGACGTCAATAGTAACGCCAATAGGGACTTTCCATT
GACGTCAATGGGTGGAGTATTTACGGTAAACTGCCCACTTGGCAGTACATCAAGTGTATCATATGCCAAG
TACGCCCCCTATTGACGTCAATGACGGTAAATGGCCCGCCTGGCATTGTGCCCAGTACATGACCTTATGG
GACTTTCCTACTTGGCAGTACATCTACGTATTAGTCATCGCTATTACCATGGTCGAGGTGAGCCCCACGT
TCTGCTTCACTCTCCCCATCTCCCCCCCCTCCCCACCCCCAATTTTGTATTTATTTATTTTTTAATTATT
TTGTGCAGCGATGGGGGCGGGGGGGGGGGG
